Addgene plasmid #82425: pMCh-1479
Purpose: Plasmid for expression of GST-tagged N-terminal region of Nematostella vectensis GW182 (aa 1-1158) in mammalian cells
Depositing lab: Marina Chekulaeva. Depositing organization: Max-Delbrueck-Centrum fuer Molekulare Medizin (MDC). Publication: Conservation of miRNA-mediated silencing mechanisms across 600 million years of animal evolution. Mauri M, Kirchner M, Aharoni R, Ciolli Mattioli C, van den Bruck D, Gutkovitch N, Modepalli V, Selbach M, Moran Y, Chekulaeva M. Nucleic Acids Res. 2016 Sep 6. pii: gkw792. 10.1093/nar/gkw792 PubMed 27604873.
Backbone
  Vector backbone: pEBG
  Backbone manufacturer: Addgene 22227
  Backbone size w/o insert (bp): 5967
  Total vector size (bp): 9453
  Vector type: Mammalian Expression
Growth in bacteria
  Bacterial resistance: Ampicillin, 100 μg/mL
  Growth temperature: 37°C
  Growth strain: DH5alpha
  Copy number: High Copy
Gene/Insert
  Gene/Insert name: nvGW182 NED
  Species: Nematostella vectensis
  Insert size (bp): 3486
  Mutation: deleted amino acids 1159-1698 from nvGW182
  Promoter: EF1A
  Tag / fusion protein: GST (N terminal on backbone)
  Cloning method: Restriction Enzyme; 5′ cloning site SbfI (not destroyed); 3′ cloning site NotI (not destroyed)
  Sequencing primers: 5′ atagcatggcctttgcaggg; 3′ ACAGGGATTTCTTGTCTCCCAC
Terms and licenses: Academic/Nonprofit Terms; Industry Terms: Not Available to Industry
How to cite: pMCh-1479 was a gift from Marina Chekulaeva (Addgene plasmid # 82425 ; http://n2t.net/addgene:82425 ; RRID:Addgene_82425)
