[The description below was written by a language model from this plasmid's Addgene catalogue record and pLannotate feature annotations shown in this document.]
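Description:
pMCh-1479 is a mammalian expression plasmid built on the pEBG backbone that produces the N-terminal region of GW182 from the sea anemone Nematostella vectensis as a GST fusion. The insert, recorded as nvGW182 NED, covers amino acids 1–1158 of the protein, with residues 1159–1698 deleted. It was placed between SbfI and NotI sites, both of which remain intact. Transcription is driven by the strong constitutive human EF-1α promoter, which in the feature table sits directly upstream of the Schistosoma japonicum glutathione S-transferase coding sequence. GST is supplied by the backbone and is fused to the N terminus of the insert.

The automated annotation does not recognise the Nematostella sequence itself. The region downstream of GST is largely unannotated apart from a short hit labelled as a human DNAJB3 fragment, which is probably a chance similarity rather than a real element. A G-CSF stem-loop destabilising element is called near the end of the record, downstream of the insert, and an SV40 early promoter segment with a small t antigen fragment lies just upstream of the EF-1α promoter. No mammalian selection marker is listed.

In E. coli the plasmid is maintained through a high-copy ColE1/pUC-type origin and selected with ampicillin via β-lactamase. An M13 phage origin and assorted lac-region and pBR322 remnants are also present from the backbone's cloning history.

The GST tag allows glutathione-based pull-down of the fragment and its partners from transfected cells. This fits the associated study on conservation of miRNA-mediated silencing across animals, although the record does not detail specific assays.
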