Features (pLannotate 1.2.2; 20 found; start..end, strand, type, name):
    510..667     +  CDS            lacZα (fragment): LacZα fragment of β-galactosidase; lacZ fragment
    673..722     -  misc_feature   bom (fragment): basis of mobility region from pBR322
    723..748     -  rep_origin     M13 ori (fragment): M13 bacteriophage origin of replication; arrow indicates direction of (+) strand synthesis
    747..797     -  CDS            lacI (fragment): lac repressor; lacI; The lac repressor binds to the lac operator to inhibit transcription in E. coli. This inhibition can be relieved by adding lactose or isopropyl-β-D-thiogalactopyranoside (IPTG).
    798..1178    -  rep_origin     M13 ori (sequence partly withheld): M13 bacteriophage origin of replication; arrow indicates direction of (+) strand synthesis
   1200..1248    -  misc_feature   bom (fragment) (sequence partly withheld): basis of mobility region from pBR322
   1350..1385    -  CDS            rop (fragment): Rop protein, which maintains plasmids at low copy number; rop
   1480..1584    +  promoter       AmpR promoter: bla
   1585..2445    +  CDS            AmpR: β-lactamase; bla; confers resistance to ampicillin, carbenicillin, and related antibiotics
   2616..3204    +  rep_origin     ori: high-copy-number ColE1/pMB1/pBR322/pUC origin of replication
   3387..3479    +  CDS            lacI (fragment): lac repressor; lacI; The lac repressor binds to the lac operator to inhibit transcription in E. coli. This inhibition can be relieved by adding lactose or isopropyl-β-D-thiogalactopyranoside (IPTG).
   3492..3513    +  protein_bind   CAP binding site: CAP binding activates transcription in the presence of cAMP. E. coli catabolite activator protein
   3528..3558    +  promoter       lac promoter: promoter for the E. coli lac operon
   3566..3582    +  protein_bind   lac operator: The lac repressor binds to the lac operator to inhibit transcription in E. coli. This inhibition can be relieved by adding lactose or isopropyl-β-D-thiogalactopyranoside (IPTG). lac repressor encoded by lacI
   3635..3845    +  promoter       SV40 promoter: SV40 early promoter
   3867..3936    +  CDS            small t antigen (fragment): SV40 (simian virus 40) small t antigen
   3942..5120    +  promoter       EF-1α promoter: strong constitutive promoter for human elongation factor EF-1α
   5176..5826    +  CDS            GST: glutathione S-transferase from Schistosoma japonicum
   5913..6038    +  CDS            DNAJB3 (fragment): DNJB3_HUMAN - Also known as HCG3. Experimental evidence at protein level: Swiss-Prot protein existence level 1. May operate as a co-chaperone of the male germ cell- and haploid stage-specific Hsp70 proteins. From Homo sapiens (Human).
   9352..9444    +  ncRNA          G-CSF SLDE: Accession: RF00183 - G-CSF factor stem-loop destabilising element (SLDE)
>Addgene plasmid #82425 | pMCh-1479 | depositor full sequence | sequence record 156246 | pMCh-1479 sequence 9453 bps
CCTTGCACCCCTCACTCTGGCCTCAGCCGACTGCACAGCGGCCCCTGCATCCCCTTGGCTGTGAGGCCCC
TGGACAAGCAGAGGTGGCCAGAGCTGGGAGGCATGGCCCTGGGGTCCCACGAATTTGCTGGGGAATCTCG
TTTTTCTTCTTAAGACTTTTGGGACATGGTTTGACTCCCGAACATCACCGACGCGTCTCCTGTTTTTCTG
GGTGGCCTCGGGACACCTGCCCTGCCCCCACGAGGGTCAGGACTGTGACTCTTTTTAGGGCCAGGCAGGT
GCCTGGACATTTGCCTTGCTGGACGGGGACTGGGGATGTGGGAGGGAGCAGACAGGAGGAATCATGTCAG
GCCTGTGTGTGAAAGGAAGCTCCACTGTCACCCTCCACCTCTTCACCCCCCACTCACCAGTGTCCCCTCC
ACTGTCACATTGTAACTGAACTTCAGGATAATAAAGTGCTTGCCTCCAAAAAAAAAAAAAAAAAAAAAAA
AAAAAAAAAAAAAAAAAGAATTCACTGGCCGTCGTTTTACAACGTCGTGACTGGGAAAACCCTGGCGTTA
CCCAACTTAATCGCCTTGCAGCACATCCCCCTTTCGCCAGCTGGCGTAATAGCGAAGAGGCCCGCACCGA
TCGCCCTTCCCAACAGTTGCGCAGCCTGAATGGCGAATGGCGCCTGATGCGGTATTTTCTCCTTACGCAT
CTGTGCGGTATTTCACACCGCAAAACGTTAATATTTTGTTAAAATTCGGTCCACGCTGGTTTGCCCCAGC
AGGCGAAAATCCTGTTTGATGGTGGTTCCGAAATCGGCAAAATCCCTTATAAATCAAAAGAATAGCCCGA
GATAGGGT
[37 nt withheld, positions 849-885]
AAAGAACGTGGACTCCAACGTCAAAGG
[141 nt withheld, positions 913-1053]
G
[146 nt withheld, positions 1055-1200]
TGGTGCACTCTCAGTACAATCTGCTCTGATGCCGCATAGTTAAGCCAGCCCCGACACCCGCCAACACCCG
CTGACGCGCCCTGACGGGCTTGTCTGCTCCCGGCATCCGCTTACAGACAAGCTGTGACCGTCTCCGGGAG
CTGCATGTGTCAGAGGTTTTCACCGTCATCACCGAAACGCGCGAGACGAAAGGGCCTCGTGATACGCCTA
TTTTTATAGGTTAATGTCATGATAATAATGGTTTCTTAGACGTCAGGTGGCACTTTTCGGGGAAATGTGC
GCGGAACCCCTATTTGTTTATTTTTCTAAATACATTCAAATATGTATCCGCTCATGAGACAATAACCCTG
ATAAATGCTTCAATAATATTGAAAAAGGAAGAGTATGAGTATTCAACATTTCCGTGTCGCCCTTATTCCC
TTTTTTGCGGCATTTTGCCTTCCTGTTTTTGCTCACCCAGAAACGCTGGTGAAAGTAAAAGATGCTGAAG
ATCAGTTGGGTGCACGAGTGGGTTACATCGAACTGGATCTCAACAGCGGTAAGATCCTTGAGAGTTTTCG
CCCCGAAGAACGTTTTCCAATGATGAGCACTTTTAAAGTTCTGCTATGTGGCGCGGTATTATCCCGTATT
GACGCCGGGCAAGAGCAACTCGGTCGCCGCATACACTATTCTCAGAATGACTTGGTTGAGTACTCACCAG
TCACAGAAAAGCATCTTACGGATGGCATGACAGTAAGAGAATTATGCAGTGCTGCCATAACCATGAGTGA
TAACACTGCGGCCAACTTACTTCTGACAACGATCGGAGGACCGAAGGAGCTAACCGCTTTTTTGCACAAC
ATGGGGGATCATGTAACTCGCCTTGATCGTTGGGAACCGGAGCTGAATGAAGCCATACCAAACGACGAGC
GTGACACCACGATGCCTGTAGCAATGGCAACAACGTTGCGCAAACTATTAACTGGCGAACTACTTACTCT
AGCTTCCCGGCAACAATTAATAGACTGGATGGAGGCGGATAAAGTTGCAGGACCACTTCTGCGCTCGGCC
CTTCCGGCTGGCTGGTTTATTGCTGATAAATCTGGAGCCGGTGAGCGTGGGTCTCGCGGTATCATTGCAG
CACTGGGGCCAGATGGTAAGCCCTCCCGTATCGTAGTTATCTACACGACGGGGAGTCAGGCAACTATGGA
TGAACGAAATAGACAGATCGCTGAGATAGGTGCCTCACTGATTAAGCATTGGTAACTGTCAGACCAAGTT
TACTCATATATACTTTAGATTGATTTAAAACTTCATTTTTAATTTAAAAGGATCTAGGTGAAGATCCTTT
TTGATAATCTCATGACCAAAATCCCTTAACGTGAGTTTTCGTTCCACTGAGCGTCAGACCCCGTAGAAAA
GATCAAAGGATCTTCTTGAGATCCTTTTTTTCTGCGCGTAATCTGCTGCTTGCAAACAAAAAAACCACCG
CTACCAGCGGTGGTTTGTTTGCCGGATCAAGAGCTACCAACTCTTTTTCCGAAGGTAACTGGCTTCAGCA
GAGCGCAGATACCAAATACTGTCCTTCTAGTGTAGCCGTAGTTAGGCCACCACTTCAAGAACTCTGTAGC
ACCGCCTACATACCTCGCTCTGCTAATCCTGTTACCAGTGGCTGCTGCCAGTGGCGATAAGTCGTGTCTT
ACCGGGTTGGACTCAAGACGATAGTTACCGGATAAGGCGCAGCGGTCGGGCTGAACGGGGGGTTCGTGCA
CACAGCCCAGCTTGGAGCGAACGACCTACACCGAACTGAGATACCTACAGCGTGAGCATTGAGAAAGCGC
CACGCTTCCCGAAGGGAGAAAGGCGGACAGGTATCCGGTAAGCGGCAGGGTCGGAACAGGAGAGCGCACG
AGGGAGCTTCCAGGGGGAAACGCCTGGTATCTTTATAGTCCTGTCGGGTTTCGCCACCTCTGACTTGAGC
GTCGATTTTTGTGATGCTCGTCAGGGGGGCGGAGCCTATGGAAAAACGCCAGCAACGCGGCCTTTTTACG
GTTCCTGGCCTTTTGCTGGCCTTTTGCTCACATGTTCTTTCCTGCGTTATCCCCTGATTCTGTGGATAAC
CGTATTACCGCCTTTGAGTGAGCTGATACCGCTCGCCGCAGCCGAACGACCGAGCGCAGCGAGTCAGTGA
GCGAGGAAGCGGAAGAGCGCCCAATACGCAAACCGCCTCTCCCCGCGCGTTGGCCGATTCATTAATGCAG
CTGGCACGACAGGTTTCCCGACTGGAAAGCGGGCAGTGAGCGCAACGCAATTAATGTGAGTTAGCTCACT
CATTAGGCACCCCAGGCTTTACACTTTATGCTTCCGGCTCGTATGTTGTGTGGAATTGTGAGCGGATAAC
AATTTCACACAGGAAACAGCTATGACCATGATTACGCCAAGCTTAGGCTCCCCAGCAGGCAGAAGTATGC
AAAGCATGCATCTCAATTAGTCAGCAACCATAGTCCCGCCCCTAACTCCGCCCATCCCGCCCCTAACTCC
GCCCAGTTCCGCCCATTCTCCGCCCCATGGCTGACTAATTTTTTTTATTTATGCAGAGGCCGAGGCCGCC
TCGGCCTCTGAGCTATTCCAGAAGTAGTGAGGAGGCTTTTTTGGAGGCCTAGGCTTTTGCAAAAAGCTTT
GCAAAGATGGATAAAGTTTTAAACAGAGAGGAATCTTTGCAGCTAATGGACCTTCTAGGTCTTGAAAGGA
GTGCCTCGTGAGGCTCCGGTGCCCGTCAGTGGGCAGAGCGCACATCGCCCACAGTCCCCGAGAAGTTGGG
GGGAGGGGTCGGCAATTGAACCGGTGCCTAGAGAAGGTGGCGCGGGGTAAACTGGGAAAGTGATGTCGTG
TACTGGCTCCGCCTTTTTCCCGAGGGTGGGGGAGAACCGTATATAAGTGCAGTAGTCGCCGTGAACGTTC
TTTTTCGCAACGGGTTTGCCGCCAGAACACAGGTAAGTGCCGTGTGTGGTTCCCGCGGGCCTGGCCTCTT
TACGGGTTATGGCCCTTGCGTGCCTTGAATTACTTCCACCTGGCTGCAGTACGTGATTCTTGATCCCGAG
CTTCGGGTTGGAAGTGGGTGGGAGAGTTCGAGGCCTTGCGCTTAAGGAGCCCCTTCGCCTCGTGCTTGAG
TTGAGGCCTGGCCTGGGCGCTGGGGCCGCCGCGTGCGAATCTGGTGGCACCTTCGCGCCTGTCTCGCTGC
TTTCGATAAGTCTCTAGCCATTTAAAATTTTTGATGACCTGCTGCGACGCTTTTTTTCTGGCAAGATAGT
CTTGTAAATGCGGGCCAAGATCTGCACACTGGTATTTCGGTTTTTGGGGCCGCGGGCGGCGACGGGGCCC
GTGCGTCCCAGCGCACATGTTCGGCGAGGCGGGGCCTGCGAGCGCGGCCACCGAGAATCGGACGGGGGTA
GTCTCAAGCTGGCCGGCCTGCTCTGGTGCCTGGCCTCGCGCCGCCGTGTATCGCCCCGCCCTGGGCGGCA
AGGCTGGCCCGGTCGGCACCAGTTGCGTGAGCGGAAAGATGGCCGCTTCCCGGCCCTGCTGCAGGGAGCT
CAAAATGGAGGACGCGGCGCTCGGGAGAGCGGGCGGGTGAGTCACCCACACAAAGGAAAAGGGCCTTTCC
GTCCTCAGCCGTCGCTTCATGTGACTCCACGGAGTACCGGGCGCCGTCCAGGCACCTCGATTAGTTCTCG
AGCTTTTGGAGTACGTCGTCTTTAGGTTGGGGGGAGGGGTTTTATGCGATGGAGTTTCCCCACACTGAGT
GGGTGGAGACTGAAGTTAGGCCAGCTTGGCACTTGATGTAATTCTCCTTGGAATTTGCCCTTTTTGAGTT
TGGATCTTGGTTCATTCTCAAGCCTCAGACAGTGGTTCAAAGTTTTTTTCTTCCATTTCAGGTGTCGTGA
GGAATTCTCTAGAGATCCCTCGACCTCGAGATCCATTGTGCTGGATCTACAATGGCCCCTATACTAGGTT
ATTGGAAAATTAAGGGCCTTGTGCAACCCACTCGACTTCTTTTGGAATATCTTGAAGAAAAATATGAAGA
GCATTTGTATGAGCGCGATGAAGGTGATAAATGGCGAAACAAAAAGTTTGAATTGGGTTTGGAGTTTCCC
AATCTTCCTTATTATATTGATGGTGATGTTAAATTAACACAGTCTATGGCCATCATACGTTATATAGCTG
ACAAGCACAACATGTTGGGTGGTTGTCCAAAAGAGCGTGCAGAGATTTCAATGCTTGAAGGAGCGGTTTT
GGATATTAGATACGGTGTTTCGAGAATTGCATATAGTAAAGACTTTGAAACTCTCAAAGTTGATTTTCTT
AGCAAGCTACCTGAAATGCTGAAAATGTTCGAAGATCGTTTATGTCATAAAACATATTTAAATGGTGATC
ATGTAACCCATCCTGACTTCATGTTGTATGACGCTCTTGATGTTGTTTTATACATGGACCCAATGTGCCT
GGATGCGTTCCCAAAATTAGTTTGTTTTAAAAAACGTATTGAAGCTATCCCACAAATTGATAAGTACTTG
AAATCCAGCAAGTATATAGCATGGCCTTTGCAGGGCTGGCAAGCCACGTTTGGTGGTGGCGACCATCCTC
CAAAATCGGATCTGGTTCCGCGTGGATCTCCTGCAGGCATGCCTAAGGATGACAAGAAGGAATTCCTCAA
GTCATTGGGCGTTGACACCCTGTCCTCTGAAAACGACATCAAGAGAGCCTATAAGAAAATAGCACTCCAG
TGTCACCCTGATAAGAACCCCAGCGACACGTCCGCCAGAAAACAATTCGAGGAGGTCTCTAAAGCATTCG
AGTACCTCGTCCACGACGGGATCAATGACAGCCTGAAAGATTACGATAAGGTTTTCTTTGATTTCCTCCG
GGACATATTGTTCGGCAGCGATGGTGCTTCAGACTTCTTTACCTATTTTTGTGGTTCCAAGCAGCACAGC
TGTATCTCCACAGACACCGACCCTGATTTTAGATATCAGGATGACGACGAGGAGGAGGACATTGATGGGG
AACAGGAGCTGGAAAGCCTCCTGGAGATCGTCAAGAACCGCCGGAAGCGCGGGAAGCCCGTACCCGATGA
GTTTCACGAGGAGAAACTGCAGGAGCTGAAGACTCGACTGTCTCAGCACAAAGAGGACATGAAAAAGGAT
GGGAGCAAGAAACAGGCTGTTAAGAAGGGGAAAGCTGTCAGCGTCCCTGTGGCAAAACCCAAGCCAAAGA
GCAAAAAGCAGCTCCTTGCTGAACAACGGCGGCGGGCTAAAGAAATGGAGCAGATAGCCATGGAACTGGA
GGAGAAAAGAAAAGAAGAAGAAGAAAAGGAGAAGCAACGCAAACAGCTGGAAGTAGAGAAACAGAAACGC
CTTGAGGAGGAGCGCATCAGGTCACAGAACGAGGAGCGAAAACGGCGGGAGCGAGAGCAAAAAGAACGGG
AGAAGCAGCAGAAACTGGATATGGAGAAAGAGGAGCGCCGCCGGCGCCAGCAGGAGGAGGAGAAGAAAAG
ACGAGAGGAGGAAGAGAAGAGAAAAAAAGTCGAGAAAGAGAAGCAGGAAAGGGAGAAGGCCGCAAAAAAA
GCTGCCCTCCAGGCTGCGAAGGAGAAAGAAGAACAGGCGAAGGCTGCATCTAAAAATCAGAATATTAAAA
GACAGCAGCAACAACAGCGAACTGATCAACAGCAGTATCCTAGGGAAATACCTCCTAGGTTTCAGAAAAT
GAAAAGACAGCAACAACAGCAGCAGCTGCAGACTCCAAACTTGCCACCTCCAGCCCCAACCGGCTCTCCG
GCTCAGCTTAACAAGTTCCAGTCAAAACCTCAGCAACAGCCTGTTGGCAAGAAGAAGGATCCTAACCGCT
TCGCTAGCAAGGAGTACGCTGACCTCGTTGACGAGGTGGACGATGCGGGCTGGAACAAGGGATCTCAGTG
TAAAGGCTCTGGATGGGAAGGGACTAGCGAGGATTGGGAGGAGAACATCGCCGAAAAGTGGGGCGCAGAT
AGGCAGTGGGGGAGCAAGGAAGGGTCCAGTAACCAACTCGTTGTGGACCGCACAGATGGCGATAGCTGGC
CCACCGTGGGCAGTAAGTCTGCTATTGGAGATAAGCCCAATTCTTCCCTTGAGAACAGTAACAGCAAAAA
CAGCAGTGAGACCGTGCCTGTGGGGACAATCGGCAGCAAACCTCCAAGCAGCAATTGGAACAGTAACAGG
AACAGCGGAGGACTCCCACTGTCCGAGAATTGGGATACAACCTGTGACGAGAGCATCGATCGCGCTCTGG
ACGCCACTGAATCTAAAGGATCAGTGGGGCCTGGGGGAGTCAATTGGGTTGGCATGGGTACAGGCGGATT
GGGCGGGATCATTGGAACCCCTTTGGGTTGGGAGCCTAGCAAAGAGAACCGCGATATTGATAAGACCGCC
TCTAAAAGCGGCTGGTGCGGGGAACAGAACTCTACTGTCGATAGCTGGAATAAGACTCCAGGTAAGGGCC
CGAAAACACAGGTGTTCGGTGGATCAGCCCCCACATGGGGGGGAACACCGGCAGACTCTTCTTCCGCCTG
GGTGGAGACTAGCGGGACTGAGACCAATAAACCCAACTCCTCCGGCTGGAATAGCAAGGTCAGCAGCGGC
CTGAGTCAGGGAAACTCTAGTAGCATGGCCTCTGTAGATAGTACCGACAATAAACCAACAGACAATAAAC
CAGCTCCATCAGGCTGGGGCGAAGCCGGCCCATCATGGGCTGTGCAGGCTTCCGTTACCGGAACAGCATG
CTGGGACACCGCCACTACCACATCCCCTAAAAAGCCTCTGGATTCCAAAGATAGCAAGCTGAGCCACGAT
AAGGTGTCCGGGTGGCTCGAGACATCCGTGACCTCCACTAGCGTGACTGCAGATTGGAACGGCGATAGCA
ATGCTGACCAGGAGGACTACTACGAAGAGGCGTGGGACGGGTGGACAACTGCATCCTCCAAGCGAAACAA
GGCCCCGAAGCCGGCACCCACAAATGACTCCAATGCATGGATGTCCAGGAGCCTTAAACAGCTTCTGGAC
ATGGGATTTAAACAAGAGGACGCTGAGAAAGCGCTGCGCGCCAATCACATGAACATCGAGAGCGCGATTT
CTGACCTGCTGAGCCTTACAGCCTCCCAGATCGAGGAAGCCTCCCGAGCTAGTTCTGCTAACACCGGTGA
GCCTGACCCGGCAGAAGCCTGTAGGATGCAGCAGCAGAATACTACTACATCTAAGCCAAACCGAAAACAA
AGGCGCAAGACCCAGCAGCAGTTGCAGCAACAGCAGGCCTCTCAGGCCAAGCAGGAGTCCAAGCAAACCG
ATATCTACGATGCTAATAGTCAGTCAGGGTCTTCTGACTCTACAGTTAAGGATCCCAAATCTGAGTCCAA
TAAAGATAAAGAAGGCCAGGCCGCCGAGGGCCAGAGTAATAAGCCTTCTAATCAGGGGGCTAGCGACGGG
AAAGGGAACGCCTCAAAAACCACAGAAAATTCTCCACACCTCTCACCGGGTAAGTCCAATGCAGGTCAGA
AACGAGCCACAACTGGCCTCATCCAGACGCCTGCATTGGGGACCCCGACCCCAATGAGAACTCCGATGAC
ACATCCTTTGTTGCACCAGCAGTTTCTGCATCAGGTGCAGCTCCACCAGCTGAGGATGGCCCAGGGAGGT
CTCCTTCAACCTCCCATAAACCCCCAGCAAGTAGCTTTGTTGCAGCAGATGGCTCAGCTTCAGATGGTCC
AGCATCGCATCGCCCAGCAGCAACTGACCCAGAAGCACAACATCCAGGCACAACAGCAGCTGTATCAACA
GCAGCAACAGATTGCACTCATGATGGGGCAGCTGCAGCAGCAAGTGATGCAGCAGCACAATCATCAGATA
GCCGGTTCCCGGTTCCCCAGCCCCGGCTTTCAGCAGAGCACCCTTCCTCCTCAAAGCAGTTCCGCCCAGC
CTGGTACTCCACCTCAGAACGCCAAGAATTCCACCAAAGCCACTTCTACTGAGCCTAGTCAATCAAAACC
TGAGGAACCCCCCAAGGTGTCCACCGCAGATAAGCCTGTGACCACAGTTGCCAGCGGAGAGCGAATAACT
CAGCAGAGCCCTTGAGCGGCCGCGACTCTAGAGTGAGGGTCCCCACCTGGGACCCTTGAGAGTATCAGGT
CTCCCACGTGGGAGACAAGAAATCCCTGTTTAATATTTAAACAGCAGTGTTCCCCATCTGGGT
