>Addgene plasmid #82425 | pMCh-1479 | addgene partial sequence | sequence record 162015 | G-CSF-R 5'-GATGGGGAACACTGCTGTTTA-3'
CCACGTGGGAGACCTGATACTCTCAAGGGTCCCAGGTGGGGACCCTCACTCTAGAGTCGCGGCCGCTCAA
GGGCTCTGCTGAGTTATTCGCTCTCCGCTGGCAACTGTGGTCACAGGCTTATCTGCGGTGGACACCTTGG
GGGGTTCCTCAGGTTTTGATTGACTAGGCTCAGTAGAAGTGGCTTTGGTGGAATTCTTGGCGTTCTGAGG
TGGAGTACCAGGCTGGGCGGAACTGCTTTGAGGAGGAAGGGTGCTCTGCTGAAAGCCGGGGCTGGGGAAC
CGGGAACCGGCTATCTGATGATTGTGCTGCTGCATCACTTGCTGCTGCAGCTGCCCCATCATGAGTGCAA
TCTGTTGCTGCTGTTGATACAGCTGCTGTTGTGCCTGGATGTTGTGCTTCTGGGTCAGTTGCTGCTGGGC
GATGCGATGCTGGACCATCTGAAGCTGAGCCATCTGCTGCAACAAAGCTACTTGCTGGGGGTTTATGGGA
GGTTGAAGGAGACCTCCCTGGGCCATCCTCAGCTGGTGGAGCTGCACCTGATGCAGAAACTGCTGGTGCA
ACAAAGGATGTGTCATCGGAGTTCTCATTGGGGTCGGGGTCCCCAATGCAGGCGTCTGGATGAGGCCAGT
TGTGGCTCGTTTCTGACCTGCATTGGACTTACCCGGTGAGAGGTGTGGAGAATTTTCTGTGGTTTTTGAG
GCGTTCCCTTTCCCGTCGCTAGCCCCCTGATTAGAAGGCTTATTACTCTGGCCCTCGGCGGCCTGGCCTT
CTTTATCTTTATTGGACTCAGATTTGGGATCCTTAACTGTAGAGTCAGAAGACCCTGACTGACTATTAGC
ATCGTAGATATCGGTTTGCTTGGACTCCTGCTTGGCCTGAGAGGCCTGCTGTTGCTGCAACTGCTGCTGG
GTCTTGCGCCTTTGTTTTCGGTTTGGCTTAGATGTAGTAGTATTCTGCTGCTGCATCCTACAGGCTTCTG
CCGGGTCAGGCTCACCGGTGTTAGC
