>Addgene plasmid #82425 | pMCh-1479 | addgene partial sequence | sequence record 162016 | pGEX5 5'-GGGCTGGCAAGCCACGTTTGGTG-3'
TCGGATCTGGTTCCGCGTGGATCTCCTGCAGGCATGCCTAAGGATGACAAGAAGGAATTCCTCAAGTCAT
TGGGCGTTGACACCCTGTCCTCTGAAAACGACATCAAGAGAGCCTATAAGAAAATAGCACTCCAGTGTCA
CCCTGATAAGAACCCCAGCGACACGTCCGCCAGAAAACAATTCGAGGAGGTCTCTAAAGCATTCGAGTAC
CTCGTCCACGACGGGATCAATGACAGCCTGAAAGATTACGATAAGGTTTTCTTTGATTTCCTCCGGGACA
TATTGTTCGGCAGCGATGGTGCTTCAGACTTCTTTACCTATTTTTGTGGTTCCAAGCAGCACAGCTGTAT
CTCCACAGACACCGACCCTGATTTTAGATATCAGGATGACGACGAGGAGGAGGACATTGATGGGGAACAG
GAGCTGGAAAGCCTCCTGGAGATCGTCAAGAACCGCCGGAAGCGCGGGAAGCCCGTACCCGATGAGTTTC
ACGAGGAGAAACTGCAGGAGCTGAAGACTCGACTGTCTCAGCACAAAGAGGACATGAAAAAGGATGGGAG
CAAGAAACAGGCTGTTAAGAAGGGGAAAGCTGTCAGCGTCCCTGTGGCAAAACCCAAGCCAAAGAGCAAA
AAGCAGCTCCTTGCTGAACAACGGCGGCGGGCTAAAGAAATGGAGCAGATAGCCATGGAACTGGAGGAGA
AAAGAAAAGAAGAAGAAGAAAAGGAGAAGCAACGCAAACAGCTGGAAGTAGAGAAACAGAAACGCCTTGA
GGAGGAGCGCATCAGGTCACAGAACGAGGAGCGAAAACGGCGGGAGCGAGAGCAAAAAGAACGGGAGAAG
CAGCAGAAACTGGATATGGAGAAAGAGGAGCGCCGCCGGCGCCAGCAGGAGGAGGAGAAGAAAAGACGAG
AGGAGGAAGAGAAGAGAAAAAAAGTCGAGAAAGAGAAGCAGGAAAGGGAGAAGGCCGCAAAAAAAGCTGC
CCTCCAGGCTGCGAAGGAGAAAGAAGAACAGGCGAAGGCTGCATCTAAAAATCAGAATATTAAAAGACAG
CAGCAACAACAGCGAACTGATCAACAGCAGTATCCTAGGGAAAT
